Addgene plasmid #188649: Mammalian_SpCas9_Target-AID3S
Purpose: Expresses SpCas9_Target-AID3S in mammalian cells
Depositing lab: Keiji Nishida. Publication: Cytosine base editing systems with minimized off-target effect and molecular size. Li A, Mitsunobu H, Yoshioka S, Suzuki T, Kondo A, Nishida K. Nat Commun. 2022 Aug 8;13(1):4531. doi: 10.1038/s41467-022-32157-8. PubMed 35941130.
Backbone
  Vector backbone: pcDNA3.1
  Vector type: Mammalian Expression
Growth in bacteria
  Bacterial resistance: Ampicillin, 100 μg/mL
  Growth temperature: 37°C
  Growth strain: DH5alpha
  Copy number: High Copy
Gene/Insert
  Gene/Insert name: nCas9-AID3S-UGI
  Species: Synthetic; Streptococcus pyogenes
  Insert size (bp): 5175
  Mutation: D10A for SpCas9
  GenBank ID: OYN72315.1 ABO15149.1
  Promoter: pCMV
  Tag / fusion protein: UGI
  Cloning method: Gibson Cloning
  Sequencing primers: 5′ GGCACCAAAATCAACGGGA; 3′ GCCCCAGCTGGTTCTTTCCGCCTCA
Terms and licenses: Academic/Nonprofit Terms; Industry Terms: Not Available to Industry
How to cite: Mammalian_SpCas9_Target-AID3S was a gift from Keiji Nishida (Addgene plasmid # 188649 ; http://n2t.net/addgene:188649 ; RRID:Addgene_188649)
