[The description below was written by a language model from this plasmid's Addgene catalogue record and pLannotate feature annotations shown in this document.]
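Description:
Mammalian_SpCas9_Target-AID3S is a mammalian expression plasmid built on a pcDNA3.1 backbone that encodes a compact cytosine base editor of the Target-AID family. It is propagated in E. coli through a high-copy ColE1/pUC-type origin and selected with ampicillin via the β-lactamase gene. Only a very short fragment of the SV40 promoter is annotated downstream of the expression cassette and no neomycin or other mammalian resistance gene appears in the feature table, so the plasmid seems suited to transient transfection rather than stable selection. Remnants of lac regulatory elements and a bom fragment are backbone leftovers with no role in the payload.

The insert, recorded as nCas9-AID3S-UGI (about 5.2 kb), is driven by the CMV immediate-early enhancer and promoter and terminated by the bovine growth hormone polyadenylation signal. A T7 promoter lies just upstream of the coding region. The Streptococcus pyogenes Cas9 carries the D10A mutation, making it a nickase that cuts only one DNA strand. In the feature table Cas9 is annotated as two fragments separated by an unannotated gap of roughly 400 bp. This is consistent with the AID3S deaminase module being embedded within the Cas9 sequence, although the record does not state the arrangement explicitly. A uracil-DNA glycosylase inhibitor (UGI) from phage PBS2 follows at the C-terminal end; it blocks excision of the uracil produced by cytosine deamination and so favours C-to-T conversion. No guide RNA cassette is annotated, so a guide would have to be supplied separately. The construct comes from work on cytosine base editors with reduced off-target activity and smaller molecular size.
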