Features (pLannotate 1.2.2; 17 found; start..end, strand, type, name):
      1..380     +  enhancer       CMV enhancer: human cytomegalovirus immediate early enhancer
    381..584     +  promoter       CMV promoter: human cytomegalovirus (CMV) immediate early promoter
    626..644     +  promoter       T7 promoter: promoter for bacteriophage T7 RNA polymerase
    715..3873    +  CDS            Cas9 (fragment): Cas9 (Csn1) endonuclease from the Streptococcus pyogenes Type II CRISPR/Cas system generates RNA-guided double strand breaks in DNA
   4269..5207    +  CDS            Cas9(C) (fragment): C-terminal portion of Streptococcus pyogenes Cas9 (Zetsche et al., 2015)
   5521..5769    +  CDS            UGI: UNGI_BPPB2 - Experimental evidence at protein level: Swiss-Prot protein existence level 1. This protein binds specifically and reversibly to the host uracil-DNA glycosylase, preventing removal of uracil residues from PBS2 DNA by the host uracil-excision repair system. From Bacillus phage PBS2 (Bacteriophage PBS2).
   5887..6111    +  polyA_signal   bGH poly(A) signal: bovine growth hormone polyadenylation signal
   6115..6136    +  promoter       SV40 promoter (fragment): SV40 enhancer and early promoter
   6141..6157    +  misc_feature   MCS (fragment): pBluescript multiple cloning site
   6206..6222    -  protein_bind   lac operator: The lac repressor binds to the lac operator to inhibit transcription in E. coli. This inhibition can be relieved by adding lactose or isopropyl-β-D-thiogalactopyranoside (IPTG). lac repressor encoded by lacI
   6230..6260    -  promoter       lac promoter: promoter for the E. coli lac operon
   6275..6296    -  protein_bind   CAP binding site: CAP binding activates transcription in the presence of cAMP. E. coli catabolite activator protein
   6309..6401    -  CDS            lacI (fragment): lac repressor; lacI; The lac repressor binds to the lac operator to inhibit transcription in E. coli. This inhibition can be relieved by adding lactose or isopropyl-β-D-thiogalactopyranoside (IPTG).
   6584..7172    -  rep_origin     ori: high-copy-number ColE1/pMB1/pBR322/pUC origin of replication
   7343..8203    -  CDS            AmpR: β-lactamase; bla; confers resistance to ampicillin, carbenicillin, and related antibiotics
   8204..8308    -  promoter       AmpR promoter: bla
   8379..8423    -  misc_feature   bom (fragment): basis of mobility region from pBR322
>Addgene plasmid #188649 | Mammalian_SpCas9_Target-AID3S | addgene full sequence | sequence record 375881 | Addgene NGS Result
GACATTGATTATTGACTAGTTATTAATAGTAATCAATTACGGGGTCATTAGTTCATAGCCCATATATGGA
GTTCCGCGTTACATAACTTACGGTAAATGGCCCGCCTGGCTGACCGCCCAACGACCCCCGCCCATTGACG
TCAATAATGACGTATGTTCCCATAGTAACGCCAATAGGGACTTTCCATTGACGTCAATGGGTGGAGTATT
TACGGTAAACTGCCCACTTGGCAGTACATCAAGTGTATCATATGCCAAGTACGCCCCCTATTGACGTCAA
TGACGGTAAATGGCCCGCCTGGCATTATGCCCAGTACATGACCTTATGGGACTTTCCTACTTGGCAGTAC
ATCTACGTATTAGTCATCGCTATTACCATGGTGATGCGGTTTTGGCAGTACATCAATGGGCGTGGATAGC
GGTTTGACTCACGGGGATTTCCAAGTCTCCACCCCATTGACGTCAATGGGAGTTTGTTTTGGCACCAAAA
TCAACGGGACTTTCCAAAATGTCGTAACAACTCCGCCCCATTGACGCAAATGGGCGGTAGGCGTGTACGG
TGGGAGGTCTATATAAGCAGAGCTGGTTTAGTGAACCGTCAGATCCGCTAGAGATCCGCGGCCGCTAATA
CGACTCACTATAGGGAGAGCCGCCACCATGAAACGGACAGCCGACGGAAGCGAGTTCGAGTCACCAAAGA
AGAAGCGGAAAGTCGACAAGAAGTACAGCATCGGCCTGGCCATCGGCACCAACTCTGTGGGCTGGGCCGT
GATCACCGACGAGTACAAGGTGCCCAGCAAGAAATTCAAGGTGCTGGGCAACACCGACCGGCACAGCATC
AAGAAGAACCTGATCGGAGCCCTGCTGTTCGACAGCGGCGAAACAGCCGAGGCCACCCGGCTGAAGAGAA
CCGCCAGAAGAAGATACACCAGACGGAAGAACCGGATCTGCTATCTGCAAGAGATCTTCAGCAACGAGAT
GGCCAAGGTGGACGACAGCTTCTTCCACAGACTGGAAGAGTCCTTCCTGGTGGAAGAGGATAAGAAGCAC
GAGCGGCACCCCATCTTCGGCAACATCGTGGACGAGGTGGCCTACCACGAGAAGTACCCCACCATCTACC
ACCTGAGAAAGAAACTGGTGGACAGCACCGACAAGGCCGACCTGCGGCTGATCTATCTGGCCCTGGCCCA
CATGATCAAGTTCCGGGGCCACTTCCTGATCGAGGGCGACCTGAACCCCGACAACAGCGACGTGGACAAG
CTGTTCATCCAGCTGGTGCAGACCTACAACCAGCTGTTCGAGGAAAACCCCATCAACGCCAGCGGCGTGG
ACGCCAAGGCCATCCTGTCTGCCAGACTGAGCAAGAGCAGACGGCTGGAAAATCTGATCGCCCAGCTGCC
CGGCGAGAAGAAGAATGGCCTGTTCGGAAACCTGATTGCCCTGAGCCTGGGCCTGACCCCCAACTTCAAG
AGCAACTTCGACCTGGCCGAGGATGCCAAACTGCAGCTGAGCAAGGACACCTACGACGACGACCTGGACA
ACCTGCTGGCCCAGATCGGCGACCAGTACGCCGACCTGTTTCTGGCCGCCAAGAACCTGTCCGACGCCAT
CCTGCTGAGCGACATCCTGAGAGTGAACACCGAAATCACCAAGGCCCCCCTGAGCGCCTCTATGATCAAG
AGATACGACGAGCACCACCAGGACCTGACCCTGCTGAAAGCTCTCGTGCGGCAGCAGCTGCCTGAGAAGT
ACAAAGAGATTTTCTTCGACCAGAGCAAGAACGGCTACGCCGGCTACATTGACGGCGGAGCCAGCCAGGA
AGAGTTCTACAAGTTCATCAAGCCCATCCTGGAAAAGATGGACGGCACCGAGGAACTGCTCGTGAAGCTG
AACAGAGAGGACCTGCTGCGGAAGCAGCGGACCTTCGACAACGGCAGCATCCCCCACCAGATCCACCTGG
GAGAGCTGCACGCCATTCTGCGGCGGCAGGAAGATTTTTACCCATTCCTGAAGGACAACCGGGAAAAGAT
CGAGAAGATCCTGACCTTCCGCATTCCCTACTACGTGGGCCCTCTGGCCAGGGGAAACAGCAGATTCGCC
TGGATGACCAGAAAGAGCGAGGAAACCATCACCCCCTGGAACTTCGAGGAAGTGGTGGACAAGGGCGCTT
CCGCCCAGAGCTTCATCGAGCGGATGACCAACTTCGATAAGAACCTGCCCAACGAGAAGGTGCTGCCCAA
GCACAGCCTGCTGTACGAGTACTTCACCGTGTATAACGAGCTGACCAAAGTGAAATACGTGACCGAGGGA
ATGAGAAAGCCCGCCTTCCTGAGCGGCGAGCAGAAAAAGGCCATCGTGGACCTGCTGTTCAAGACCAACC
GGAAAGTGACCGTGAAGCAGCTGAAAGAGGACTACTTCAAGAAAATCGAGTGCTTCGACTCCGTGGAAAT
CTCCGGCGTGGAAGATCGGTTCAACGCCTCCCTGGGCACATACCACGATCTGCTGAAAATTATCAAGGAC
AAGGACTTCCTGGACAATGAGGAAAACGAGGACATTCTGGAAGATATCGTGCTGACCCTGACACTGTTTG
AGGACAGAGAGATGATCGAGGAACGGCTGAAAACCTATGCCCACCTGTTCGACGACAAAGTGATGAAGCA
GCTGAAGCGGCGGAGATACACCGGCTGGGGCAGGCTGAGCCGGAAGCTGATCAACGGCATCCGGGACAAG
CAGTCCGGCAAGACAATCCTGGATTTCCTGAAGTCCGACGGCTTCGCCAACAGAAACTTCATGCAGCTGA
TCCACGACGACAGCCTGACCTTTAAAGAGGACATCCAGAAAGCCCAGGTGTCCGGCCAGGGCGATAGCCT
GCACGAGCACATTGCCAATCTGGCCGGCAGCCCCGCCATTAAGAAGGGCATCCTGCAGACAGTGAAGGTG
GTGGACGAGCTCGTGAAAGTGATGGGCCGGCACAAGCCCGAGAACATCGTGATCGAAATGGCCAGAGAGA
ACCAGACCACCCAGAAGGGACAGAAGAACAGCCGCGAGAGAATGAAGCGGATCGAAGAGGGCATCAAAGA
GCTGGGCAGCCAGATCCTGAAAGAACACCCCGTGGAAAACACCCAGCTGCAGAACGAGAAGCTGTACCTG
TACTACCTGCAGAATGGGCGGGATATGTACGTGGACCAGGAACTGGACATCAACCGGCTGTCCGACTACG
ATGTGGACCATATCGTGCCTCAGAGCTTTCTGAAGGACGACTCCATCGACAACAAGGTGCTGACCAGAAG
CGACAAGAACCGGGGCAAGAGCGACAACGTGCCCTCCGAAGAGGTCGTGAAGAAGATGAAGAACTACTGG
CGGCAGCTGCTGAACGCCAAGCTGATTACCCAGAGAAAGTTCGACAATCTGACCAAGGCCGAGAGAGGCG
GCCTGAGCGAACTGGATAAGGCCGGCTTCATCAAGAGACAGCTGGTGGAAACCCGGCAGATCACAAAGCA
CGTGGCACAGATCCTGGACTCCCGGATGAACACTAAGTACGACGAGAATGACAAGCTGATCCGGGAAGTG
AAAGTGATCACCCTGAAGTCCAAGCTGGTGTCCGATTTCCGGAAGGATTTCCAGTTTTACAAAGTGCGCG
AGATCAACAACTACCACCACGCCCACGACGCCTACCTGAACGCCGTCGTGGGAACCGCCCTGATCAAAAA
GTACCCTAAGCTGGAAAGCGAGTTCGTGTACGGCGACTACAAGGTGTACGACGTGCGGAAGATGATCGCC
AAGAGCGAGCAGGAAATCGGCAAGGCTACCGCCAAGTACTTCTTCTACAGCAACATCATGAACTTTTTCA
AGACCGAGATTACCCTGGCCAACTCACACCGCTGCTACGTGCTGTTTGAGTTGAAGCGAAGGGGCGAAAG
AAGGGCTTGCTTTTGGGGCTATGCCGTCAACAAGCCCCAAAGTGGCACCGAGAGAGGAATACACGCTGAG
ATATTCAGTATCCGAAAGGTGGAAGAGTATCTTCGGGATAATCCTGGGCAGTTTACGATCAACTGGTATT
CCAGCTGGAGTCCTTGCGCTGATTGTGCCGAGAAAATTCTGGAATGGTATAATCAGGAACTTCGGGGAAA
CGGGCACACATTGAAAATCGAAGCCTGCAAGCTGTACTACGAGAAGAATGCCCGGAACCAGATAGGACTC
CAGAATCTGAGGGACAATGGTGTAGGCCTGAACGTGGGTGGAGGTGGCAGTGATGTCGGCGGAGGCTCCG
GCGAGATCCGGAAGCGGCCTCTGATCGAGACAAACGGCGAAACCGGGGAGATCGTGTGGGATAAGGGCCG
GGATTTTGCCACCGTGCGGAAAGTGCTGAGCATGCCCCAAGTGAATATCGTGAAAAAGACCGAGGTGCAG
ACAGGCGGCTTCAGCAAAGAGTCTATCCTGCCCAAGAGGAACAGCGATAAGCTGATCGCCAGAAAGAAGG
ACTGGGACCCTAAGAAGTACGGCGGCTTCGACAGCCCCACCGTGGCCTATTCTGTGCTGGTGGTGGCCAA
AGTGGAAAAGGGCAAGTCCAAGAAACTGAAGAGTGTGAAAGAGCTGCTGGGGATCACCATCATGGAAAGA
AGCAGCTTCGAGAAGAATCCCATCGACTTTCTGGAAGCCAAGGGCTACAAAGAAGTGAAAAAGGACCTGA
TCATCAAGCTGCCTAAGTACTCCCTGTTCGAGCTGGAAAACGGCCGGAAGAGAATGCTGGCCTCTGCCGG
CGAACTGCAGAAGGGAAACGAACTGGCCCTGCCCTCCAAATATGTGAACTTCCTGTACCTGGCCAGCCAC
TATGAGAAGCTGAAGGGCTCCCCCGAGGATAATGAGCAGAAACAGCTGTTTGTGGAACAGCACAAGCACT
ACCTGGACGAGATCATCGAGCAGATCAGCGAGTTCTCCAAGAGAGTGATCCTGGCCGACGCTAATCTGGA
CAAAGTGCTGTCCGCCTACAACAAGCACCGGGATAAGCCCATCAGAGAGCAGGCCGAGAATATCATCCAC
CTGTTTACCCTGACCAATCTGGGAGCCCCTGCCGCCTTCAAGTACTTTGACACCACCATCGACCGGAAGA
GGTACACCAGCACCAAAGAGGTGCTGGACGCCACCCTGATCCACCAGAGCATCACCGGCCTGTACGAGAC
ACGGATCGACCTGTCTCAGCTGGGAGGTGACAGCGGCGGGAGCGGCGGGAGCGGGGGGAGCACTAATCTG
AGCGACATCATTGAGAAGGAGACTGGGAAACAGCTGGTCATTCAGGAGTCCATCCTGATGCTGCCTGAGG
AGGTGGAGGAAGTGATCGGCAACAAGCCAGAGTCTGACATCCTGGTGCACACCGCCTACGACGAGTCCAC
AGATGAGAATGTGATGCTGCTGACCTCTGACGCCCCCGAGTATAAGCCTTGGGCCCTGGTCATCCAGGAT
TCTAACGGCGAGAATAAGATCAAGATGCTGAGCGGAGGATCCGGAGGATCTGGAGGCAGCACCAACCTGT
CTGACATCATCGAGAAGGAGACAGGCAAGCAGCTGGTCATCCAGGAGAGCATCCTGATGCTGCCCGAAGA
AGTCGAAGAAGTGATCGGAAACAAGCCTGAGAGCGATATCCTGGTCCATACCGCCTACGACGAGAGTACC
GACGAAAATGTGATGCTGCTGACATCCGACGCCCCAGAGTATAAGCCCTGGGCTCTGGTCATCCAGGATT
CCAACGGAGAGAACAAAATCAAAATGCTGTCTGGCGGCTCAAAAAGAACCGCCGACGGCAGCGAATTCGA
GCCCAAGAAGAAGAGGAAAGTCTAACCGGTCATCATCACCATCACCATTGAGTTTAAACCCGCTGATCAG
CCTCGACTGTGCCTTCTAGTTGCCAGCCATCTGTTGTTTGCCCCTCCCCCGTGCCTTCCTTGACCCTGGA
AGGTGCCACTCCCACTGTCCTTTCCTAATAAAATGAGGAAATTGCATCGCATTGTCTGAGTAGGTGTCAT
TCTATTCTGGGGGGTGGGGTGGGGCAGGACAGCAAGGGGGAGGATTGGGAAGACAATAGCAGGCATGCTG
GGGATGCGGTGGGCTCTATGGCTTCTGAGGCGGAAAGAACCAGCTGGGGCTCGATACCGTCGACCTCTAG
CTAGAGCTTGGCGTAATCATGGTCATAGCTGTTTCCTGTGTGAAATTGTTATCCGCTCACAATTCCACAC
AACATACGAGCCGGAAGCATAAAGTGTAAAGCCTAGGGTGCCTAATGAGTGAGCTAACTCACATTAATTG
CGTTGCGCTCACTGCCCGCTTTCCAGTCGGGAAACCTGTCGTGCCAGCTGCATTAATGAATCGGCCAACG
CGCGGGGAGAGGCGGTTTGCGTATTGGGCGCTCTTCCGCTTCCTCGCTCACTGACTCGCTGCGCTCGGTC
GTTCGGCTGCGGCGAGCGGTATCAGCTCACTCAAAGGCGGTAATACGGTTATCCACAGAATCAGGGGATA
ACGCAGGAAAGAACATGTGAGCAAAAGGCCAGCAAAAGGCCAGGAACCGTAAAAAGGCCGCGTTGCTGGC
GTTTTTCCATAGGCTCCGCCCCCCTGACGAGCATCACAAAAATCGACGCTCAAGTCAGAGGTGGCGAAAC
CCGACAGGACTATAAAGATACCAGGCGTTTCCCCCTGGAAGCTCCCTCGTGCGCTCTCCTGTTCCGACCC
TGCCGCTTACCGGATACCTGTCCGCCTTTCTCCCTTCGGGAAGCGTGGCGCTTTCTCATAGCTCACGCTG
TAGGTATCTCAGTTCGGTGTAGGTCGTTCGCTCCAAGCTGGGCTGTGTGCACGAACCCCCCGTTCAGCCC
GACCGCTGCGCCTTATCCGGTAACTATCGTCTTGAGTCCAACCCGGTAAGACACGACTTATCGCCACTGG
CAGCAGCCACTGGTAACAGGATTAGCAGAGCGAGGTATGTAGGCGGTGCTACAGAGTTCTTGAAGTGGTG
GCCTAACTACGGCTACACTAGAAGAACAGTATTTGGTATCTGCGCTCTGCTGAAGCCAGTTACCTTCGGA
AAAAGAGTTGGTAGCTCTTGATCCGGCAAACAAACCACCGCTGGTAGCGGTGGTTTTTTTGTTTGCAAGC
AGCAGATTACGCGCAGAAAAAAAGGATCTCAAGAAGATCCTTTGATCTTTTCTACGGGGTCTGACACTCA
GTGGAACGAAAACTCACGTTAAGGGATTTTGGTCATGAGATTATCAAAAAGGATCTTCACCTAGATCCTT
TTAAATTAAAAATGAAGTTTTAAATCAATCTAAAGTATATATGAGTAAACTTGGTCTGACAGTTACCAAT
GCTTAATCAGTGAGGCACCTATCTCAGCGATCTGTCTATTTCGTTCATCCATAGTTGCCTGACTCCCCGT
CGTGTAGATAACTACGATACGGGAGGGCTTACCATCTGGCCCCAGTGCTGCAATGATACCGCGAGACCCA
CGCTCACCGGCTCCAGATTTATCAGCAATAAACCAGCCAGCCGGAAGGGCCGAGCGCAGAAGTGGTCCTG
CAACTTTATCCGCCTCCATCCAGTCTATTAATTGTTGCCGGGAAGCTAGAGTAAGTAGTTCGCCAGTTAA
TAGTTTGCGCAACGTTGTTGCCATTGCTACAGGCATCGTGGTGTCACGCTCGTCGTTTGGTATGGCTTCA
TTCAGCTCCGGTTCCCAACGATCAAGGCGAGTTACATGATCCCCCATGTTGTGCAAAAAAGCGGTTAGCT
CCTTCGGTCCTCCGATCGTTGTCAGAAGTAAGTTGGCCGCAGTGTTATCACTCATGGTTATGGCAGCACT
GCATAATTCTCTTACTGTCATGCCATCCGTAAGATGCTTTTCTGTGACTGGTGAGTACTCAACCAAGTCA
TTCTGAGAATAGTGTATGCGGCGACCGAGTTGCTCTTGCCCGGCGTCAATACGGGATAATACCGCGCCAC
ATAGCAGAACTTTAAAAGTGCTCATCATTGGAAAACGTTCTTCGGGGCGAAAACTCTCAAGGATCTTACC
GCTGTTGAGATCCAGTTCGATGTAACCCACTCGTGCACCCAACTGATCTTCAGCATCTTTTACTTTCACC
AGCGTTTCTGGGTGAGCAAAAACAGGAAGGCAAAATGCCGCAAAAAAGGGAATAAGGGCGACACGGAAAT
GTTGAATACTCATACTCTTCCTTTTTCAATATTATTGAAGCATTTATCAGGGTTATTGTCTCATGAGCGG
ATACATATTTGAATGTATTTAGAAAAATAAACAAATAGGGGTTCCGCGCACATTTCCCCGAAAAGTGCCA
CCTGACGTCGACGGATCGGGAGATCGATTTCCCGATCCCCTAGGGTCGACTCTCAGTACAATCTGCTCTG
ATGCCGCATAGTTAAGCCAGTATCTGCTCCCTGCTTGTGTGTTGGAGGTCGCTGAGTAGTGCGCGAGCAA
AATTTAAGCTACAACAAGGCAAGGCTTGACCGACAATTGCATGAAGAATCTGCTTAGGGTTAGGCGTTTT
GCGCTGCTTCGCGATGTACGGGCCAGATATACGCGTT
